>Addgene plasmid #186314 | pQE80_T5_Z18-ehaA_LacI | addgene full sequence | sequence record 366931 | Addgene NGS Result
CATGACATTAACCTATAAAAATAGGCGTATCACGAGGCCCTTTCGTCTTCACGTCGAGAAATCATAAAAA
ATTTATTTGCTTTGTGAGCGGATAACAATTATAATAGATTCAATTGTGAGCGGATAACAATTTCACACAG
AATTCATTAAAGAGGAGAAATTAACTATGAAATACCTGCTGCCGACCGCTGCTGCTGGTCTGCTGCTCCT
CGCTGCCCAGCCGGCGATGGCCATGAGAGGATCGTCGATCGCTGCTACGTTAGAAAATGACTTAGCGCGT
CTGGAAAATGAAAATGCTCGTCTGGAAAAGGACATTGCGAATCTGGAGCGTGATTTGGCGAAATTGGAGC
GTGAGGAGGCTTATTTCGGTAGCGGTAGCGGCTCTGGATCAGGCAGCGGATCACTCGAGACACCTACGCC
GGGTCCGGATCTGAATGTGGATAATGACCTGCGACCGGAGGCGGGTAGCTACATTGCGAACCTTGCAGCA
GCGAATACCATGTTCACCACGCGTCTGCATGAGCGTCTGGGTAATACGTACTATACCGACATGGTGACGG
GTGAGCAGAAACAAACCACTATGTGGATGCGCCATGAAGGTGGTCATAATAAATGGCGTGATGGCAGCGG
CCAGCTGAAAACCCAAAGCAATCGCTATGTTCTGCAACTGGGAGGCGATGTCGCGCAGTGGAGCCAAAAC
GGCAGCGACCGCTGGCATGTTGGGGTCATGGCGGGATATGGCAACAGCGACAGCAAAACCATTTCCTCGC
GAACCGGTTATCGTGCAAAAGCGAGTGTGAACGGATATAGCACAGGCCTCTATGCCACCTGGTATGCCGA
TGACGAGTCGCGTAATGGCGCGTATCTCGACAGTTGGGCGCAGTACAGCTGGTTTGATAACACAGTGAAA
GGGGATGACTTACAAAGTGAATCCTATAAATCAAAAGGATTTACCGCTTCACTGGAAGCTGGATACAAAC
ACAAATTAGCTGAATTTAATGGCAGCCAGGGAACGCGTAATGAATGGTATGTTCAGCCGCAAGCACAGGT
TACCTGGATGGGAGTCAAAGCCGATAAGCACCGCGAAAGCAACGGAACCCTCGTTCATAGCAACGGTGAT
GGCAATGTTCAAACCCGACTTGGCGTAAAAACCTGGCTGAAGAGCCACCATAAAATGGATGACGGTAAAT
CCCGCGAGTTCCAGCCGTTTGTAGAAGTGAACTGGCTACATAACAGTAAGGATTTCAGCACCAGTATGGA
TGGCGTGTCTGTCACTCAGGATGGAGCCCGAAATATTGCTGAGATAAAAACCGGGGTGGAAGGACAGCTA
AATGCCAACCTGAATGTCTGGGGGAATGTGGGCGTTCAGGTTGCCGATAGGGGATATAATGACACCTCTG
CAATGGTTGGCATTAAGTGGCAATTCTGAAAGCTTAATTAGCTGAGCTTGGACTCCTGTTGATAGATCCA
GTAATGACCTCAGAACTCCATCTGGATTTGTTCAGAACGCTCGGTTGCCGCCGGGCGTTTTTTATTGGTG
AGAATCCAAGCTAGCTTGGCGAGATTTTCAGGAGCTAAGGAAGCTAAAATGGAGAAAAAAATCACTGGAT
ATACCACCGTTGATATATCCCAATGGCATCGTAAAGAACATTTTGAGGCATTTCAGTCAGTTGCTCAATG
TACCTATAACCAGACCGTTCAGCTGGATATTACGGCCTTTTTAAAGACCGTAAAGAAAAATAAGCACAAG
TTTTATCCGGCCTTTATTCACATTCTTGCCCGCCTGATGAATGCTCATCCGGAATTTCGTATGGCAATGA
AAGACGGTGAGCTGGTGATATGGGATAGTGTTCACCCTTGTTACACCGTTTTCCATGAGCAAACTGAAAC
GTTTTCATCGCTCTGGAGTGAATACCACGACGATTTCCGGCAGTTTCTACACATATATTCGCAAGATGTG
GCGTGTTACGGTGAAAACCTGGCCTATTTCCCTAAAGGGTTTATTGAGAATATGTTTTTCGTCTCAGCCA
ATCCCTGGGTGAGTTTCACCAGTTTTGATTTAAACGTGGCCAATATGGACAACTTCTTCGCCCCCGTTTT
CACCATGGGCAAATATTATACGCAAGGCGACAAGGTGCTGATGCCGCTGGCGATTCAGGTTCATCATGCC
GTTTGTGATGGCTTCCATGTCGGCAGAATGCTTAATGAATTACAACAGTACTGCGATGAGTGGCAGGGCG
GGGCGTAATTTTTTTAAGGCAGTTATTGGTGCCCTTAAACGCCTGGGGTAATGACTCTCTAGCTTGAGGC
ATCAAATAAAACGAAAGGCTCAGTCGAAAGACTGGGCCTTTCGTTTTATCTGTTGTTTGTCGGTGAACGC
TCTCCTGAGTAGGACAAATCCGCCCTCTAGATTACGTGCAGTCGATGATAAGCTGTCAAACATGAGAATT
GTGCCTAATGAGTGAGCTAACTTACATTAATTGCGTTGCGCTCACTGCCCGCTTTCCAGTCGGGAAACCT
GTCGTGCCAGCTGCATTAATGAATCGGCCAACGCGCGGGGAGAGGCGGTTTGCGTATTGGGCGCCAGGGT
GGTTTTTCTTTTCACCAGTGAGACGGGCAACAGCTGATTGCCCTTCACCGCCTGGCCCTGAGAGAGTTGC
AGCAAGCGGTCCACGCTGGTTTGCCCCAGCAGGCGAAAATCCTGTTTGATGGTGGTTAACGGCGGGATAT
AACATGAGCTGTCTTCGGTATCGTCGTATCCCACTACCGAGATATCCGCACCAACGCGCAGCCCGGACTC
GGTAATGGCGCGCATTGCGCCCAGCGCCATCTGATCGTTGGCAACCAGCATCGCAGTGGGAACGATGCCC
TCATTCAGCATTTGCATGGTTTGTTGAAAACCGGACATGGCACTCCAGTCGCCTTCCCGTTCCGCTATCG
GCTGAATTTGATTGCGAGTGAGATATTTATGCCAGCCAGCCAGACGCAGACGCGCCGAGACAGAACTTAA
TGGGCCCGCTAACAGCGCGATTTGCTGGTGACCCAATGCGACCAGATGCTCCACGCCCAGTCGCGTACCG
TCTTCATGGGAGAAAATAATACTGTTGATGGGTGTCTGGTCAGAGACATCAAGAAATAACGCCGGAACAT
TAGTGCAGGCAGCTTCCACAGCAATGGCATCCTGGTCATCCAGCGGATAGTTAATGATCAGCCCACTGAC
GCGTTGCGCGAGAAGATTGTGCACCGCCGCTTTACAGGCTTCGACGCCGCTTCGTTCTACCATCGACACC
ACCACGCTGGCACCCAGTTGATCGGCGCGAGATTTAATCGCCGCGACAATTTGCGACGGCGCGTGCAGGG
CCAGACTGGAGGTGGCAACGCCAATCAGCAACGACTGTTTGCCCGCCAGTTGTTGTGCCACGCGGTTGGG
AATGTAATTCAGCTCCGCCATCGCCGCTTCCACTTTTTCCCGCGTTTTCGCAGAAACGTGGCTGGCCTGG
TTCACCACGCGGGAAACGGTCTGATAAGAGACACCGGCATACTCTGCGACATCGTATAACGTTACTGGTT
TCACATTCACCACCCTGAATTGACTCTCTTCCGGGCGCTATCATGCCATACCGCGAAAGGTTTTGCACCA
TTCGATGGTGTCGGAATTTCGGGCAGCGTTGGGTCCTGGCCACGGGTGCGCATGATCTAGAGCTGCCTCG
CGCGTTTCGGTGATGACGGTGAAAACCTCTGACACATGCAGCTCCCGGAGACGGTCACAGCTTGTCTGTA
AGCGGATGCCGGGAGCAGACAAGCCCGTCAGGGCGCGTCAGCGGGTGTTGGCGGGTGTCGGGGCGCAGCC
ATGACCCAGTCACGTAGCGATAGCGGAGTGTATACTGGCTTAACTATGCGGCATCAGAGCAGATTGTACT
GAGAGTGCACCATATGCGGTGTGAAATACCGCACAGATGCGTAAGGAGAAAATACCGCATCAGGCGCTCT
TCCGCTTCCTCGCTCACTGACTCGCTGCGCTCGGTCGTTCGGCTGCGGCGAGCGGTATCAGCTCACTCAA
AGGCGGTAATACGGTTATCCACAGAATCAGGGGATAACGCAGGAAAGAACATGTGAGCAAAAGGCCAGCA
AAAGGCCAGGAACCGTAAAAAGGCCGCGTTGCTGGCGTTTTTCCATAGGCTCCGCCCCCCTGACGAGCAT
CACAAAAATCGACGCTCAAGTCAGAGGTGGCGAAACCCGACAGGACTATAAAGATACCAGGCGTTTCCCC
CTGGAAGCTCCCTCGTGCGCTCTCCTGTTCCGACCCTGCCGCTTACCGGATACCTGTCCGCCTTTCTCCC
TTCGGGAAGCGTGGCGCTTTCTCATAGCTCACGCTGTAGGTATCTCAGTTCGGTGTAGGTCGTTCGCTCC
AAGCTGGGCTGTGTGCACGAACCCCCCGTTCAGCCCGACCGCTGCGCCTTATCCGGTAACTATCGTCTTG
AGTCCAACCCGGTAAGACACGACTTATCGCCACTGGCAGCAGCCACTGGTAACAGGATTAGCAGAGCGAG
GTATGTAGGCGGTGCTACAGAGTTCTTGAAGTGGTGGCCTAACTACGGCTACACTAGAAGGACAGTATTT
GGTATCTGCGCTCTGCTGAAGCCAGTTACCTTCGGAAAAAGAGTTGGTAGCTCTTGATCCGGCAAACAAA
CCACCGCTGGTAGCGGTGGTTTTTTTGTTTGCAAGCAGCAGATTACGCGCAGAAAAAAAGGATCTCAAGA
AGATCCTTTGATCTTTTCTACGGGGTCTGACGCTCAGTGGAACGAAAACTCACGTTAAGGGATTTTGGTC
ATGAGATTATCAAAAAGGATCTTCACCTAGATCCTTTTAAATTAAAAATGAAGTTTTAAATCAATCTAAA
GTATATATGAGTAAACTTGGTCTGACAGTTACCAATGCTTAATCAGTGAGGCACCTATCTCAGCGATCTG
TCTATTTCGTTCATCCATAGTTGCCTGACTCCCCGTCGTGTAGATAACTACGATACGGGAGGGCTTACCA
TCTGGCCCCAGTGCTGCAATGATACCGCGAGACCCACGCTCACCGGCTCCAGATTTATCAGCAATAAACC
AGCCAGCCGGAAGGGCCGAGCGCAGAAGTGGTCCTGCAACTTTATCCGCCTCCATCCAGTCTATTAATTG
TTGCCGGGAAGCTAGAGTAAGTAGTTCGCCAGTTAATAGTTTGCGCAACGTTGTTGCCATTGCTACAGGC
ATCGTGGTGTCACGCTCGTCGTTTGGTATGGCTTCATTCAGCTCCGGTTCCCAACGATCAAGGCGAGTTA
CATGATCCCCCATGTTGTGCAAAAAAGCGGTTAGCTCCTTCGGTCCTCCGATCGTTGTCAGAAGTAAGTT
GGCCGCAGTGTTATCACTCATGGTTATGGCAGCACTGCATAATTCTCTTACTGTCATGCCATCCGTAAGA
TGCTTTTCTGTGACTGGTGAGTACTCAACCAAGTCATTCTGAGAATAGTGTATGCGGCGACCGAGTTGCT
CTTGCCCGGCGTCAATACGGGATAATACCGCGCCACATAGCAGAACTTTAAAAGTGCTCATCATTGGAAA
ACGTTCTTCGGGGCGAAAACTCTCAAGGATCTTACCGCTGTTGAGATCCAGTTCGATGTAACCCACTCGT
GCACCCAACTGATCTTCAGCATCTTTTACTTTCACCAGCGTTTCTGGGTGAGCAAAAACAGGAAGGCAAA
ATGCCGCAAAAAAGGGAATAAGGGCGACACGGAAATGTTGAATACTCATACTCTTCCTTTTTCAATATTA
TTGAAGCATTTATCAGGGTTATTGTCTCATGAGCGGATACATATTTGAATGTATTTAGAAAAATAAACAA
ATAGGGGTTCCGCGCACATTTCCCCGAAAAGTGCCACCTGACGTCTAAGAAACCATTATTAT
Features (pLannotate 1.2.2; 17 found; start..end, strand, type, name):
     62..106     +  promoter       T5 promoter: bacteriophage T5 promoter for E. coli RNA polymerase, with embedded lac operator
    114..130     +  protein_bind   lac operator: The lac repressor binds to the lac operator to inhibit transcription in E. coli. This inhibition can be relieved by adding lactose or isopropyl-β-D-thiogalactopyranoside (IPTG). lac repressor encoded by lacI
    167..232     +  sig_peptide    pelB signal sequence: leader peptide for secretion; pelB (fragment)
    452..1420    +  CDS            ydeU (fragment): YDEU_ECOLI - Protein uncertain: Swiss-Prot protein existence level 5. From Escherichia coli (strain K12).
   1451..1545    +  terminator     lambda t0 terminator: transcription terminator from phage lambda
   1560..1588    +  promoter       cat promoter (fragment): promoter of the E. coli cat gene encoding chloramphenicol acetyltransferase
   1589..2245    +  CDS            cat: CAT_ECOLX - Experimental evidence at protein level: Swiss-Prot protein existence level 1. This enzyme is an effector of chloramphenicol resistance in bacteria. From Escherichia coli. This protein is used as a marker in many commonly used cloning vectors, such as pACYC184.
   2313..2399    +  terminator     rrnB T1 terminator: Escherichia coli rrnB; transcription terminator T1 from the E. coli rrnB gene
   2422..2439    -  promoter       tet promoter (fragment): E. coli promoter for tetracycline efflux protein gene
   2458..2479    -  protein_bind   CAP binding site: CAP binding activates transcription in the presence of cAMP. E. coli catabolite activator protein
   2492..3574    -  CDS            lacI: lac repressor; lacI; The lac repressor binds to the lac operator to inhibit transcription in E. coli. This inhibition can be relieved by adding lactose or isopropyl-β-D-thiogalactopyranoside (IPTG).
   3575..3652    -  promoter       lacIq promoter: lacI (mutant); In the lacIq allele, a single base change in the promoter boosts expression of the lacI gene about 10-fold.
   3701..3742    +  CDS            rop (fragment): Rop protein, which maintains plasmids at low copy number; rop
   3844..3984    +  misc_feature   bom: basis of mobility region from pBR322
   4170..4758    -  rep_origin     ori: high-copy-number ColE1/pMB1/pBR322/pUC origin of replication
   4929..5789    -  CDS            AmpR: β-lactamase; bla; confers resistance to ampicillin, carbenicillin, and related antibiotics
   5790..5894    -  promoter       AmpR promoter: bla
