[The description below was written by a language model from this plasmid's Addgene catalogue record and pLannotate feature annotations shown in this document.]
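Description:
pQE80_T5_Z18-ehaA_LacI is a bacterial expression plasmid of about 5.9 kb built on the Qiagen pQE80 backbone, made for inducible production of the Z18 helixCAM in E. coli. It replicates from a high-copy ColE1/pMB1-type origin (a pBR322 bom region and only a small remnant of rop are annotated nearby) and is selected with ampicillin through the bla gene and its own promoter. The feature table also shows a chloramphenicol acetyltransferase coding sequence preceded by only a fragment of the cat promoter. This is a carry-over of the pQE backbone, and chloramphenicol is not listed as a selection for this plasmid.

The payload is a 1,263 bp synthetic insert, Z18-ehaA, transcribed from the bacteriophage T5 promoter. That promoter carries an embedded lac operator and is followed by a second one. The plasmid also carries lacI under the lacIq promoter, so repressor is supplied in cis. Expression stays off until IPTG or lactose is added. The open reading frame begins with a pelB signal peptide, which directs the protein for export across the inner membrane. Its downstream portion is annotated as matching a fragment of E. coli ydeU, which presumably corresponds to the EhaA-derived part named in the insert. The stretch between the leader and this region is unannotated and presumably holds the Z18 helix element, though the record does not define it. Lambda t0 terminates the expression cassette, and an rrnB T1 terminator follows cat. By its stated purpose, the plasmid belongs to a platform for programmable cell-cell assembly, in which induced bacteria produce the Z18 adhesion molecule.
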