Addgene plasmid #186314: pQE80_T5_Z18-ehaA_LacI
Purpose: Plasmid for inducible E coli expression of the Z18 helixCAM.
Depositing lab: George Church. Depositing organization: Harvard Medical School. Publication: helixCAM: A platform for programmable cellular assembly in bacteria and human cells. Chao G, Wannier TM, Gutierrez C, Borders NC, Appleton E, Chadha A, Lebar T, Church GM. Cell. 2022 Aug 23. pii: S0092-8674(22)01061-3. doi: 10.1016/j.cell.2022.08.012. PubMed 36055250.
Backbone
  Vector backbone: pQE80
  Backbone manufacturer: Qiagen
  Vector type: Bacterial Expression
Growth in bacteria
  Bacterial resistance: Ampicillin, 100 μg/mL
  Growth temperature: 37°C
  Growth strain: NEBExpress Iq Competent E coli
  Growth instructions: Grows in normal cloning strains and conditions. Provided in the NEBExpress Iq strain for ease of expression induction.
  Copy number: High Copy
Gene/Insert
  Gene/Insert name: Z18-ehaA
  Species: Synthetic
  Insert size (bp): 1263
Terms and licenses: Academic/Nonprofit Terms; Industry Terms: Not Available to Industry
How to cite: pQE80_T5_Z18-ehaA_LacI was a gift from George Church (Addgene plasmid # 186314 ; http://n2t.net/addgene:186314 ; RRID:Addgene_186314)
